Addgene plasmid #220481: pET28a_PA1377_Nterm_His
Purpose: heterologous expression of PA1377 for protein purification
Depositing lab: Emily Balskus. Depositing organization: Harvard University. Publication: A metabolomics pipeline highlights microbial metabolism in bloodstream infections. Mayers JR, Varon J, Zhou RR, Daniel-Ivad M, Beaulieu C, Bholse A, Glasser NR, Lichtenauer FM, Ng J, Vera MP, Huttenhower C, Perrella MA, Clish CB, Zhao SD, Baron RM, Balskus EP. Cell. 2024 Jun 11:S0092-8674(24)00579-8. doi: 10.1016/j.cell.2024.05.035. PubMed 38885650.
Backbone
  Vector backbone: pET28a
  Vector type: Bacterial Expression
Growth in bacteria
  Bacterial resistance: Kanamycin, 50 μg/mL
  Growth temperature: 37°C
  Growth strain: DH5alpha
  Copy number: High Copy
Gene/Insert
  Gene/Insert name: PA1377
  Species: P. aeruginosa
  Mutation: none
  Tag / fusion protein: 6xHs (N terminal on insert)
  Cloning method: Gibson Cloning
Terms and licenses: Academic/Nonprofit Terms; Industry Terms: Not Available to Industry
How to cite: pET28a_PA1377_Nterm_His was a gift from Emily Balskus (Addgene plasmid # 220481 ; http://n2t.net/addgene:220481 ; RRID:Addgene_220481)
