[The description below was written by a language model from this plasmid's Addgene catalogue record and pLannotate feature annotations shown in this document.]
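Description:
pET28a_PA1377_Nterm_His is a bacterial expression plasmid of about 5.8 kb, built on the pET28a backbone, for producing the Pseudomonas aeruginosa protein PA1377 in E. coli for purification. The unmutated PA1377 coding sequence was inserted by Gibson cloning so that it carries an N-terminal 6xHis tag. The automated feature table does not annotate the insert itself. It does show the expected flanking elements: a T7 promoter followed directly by a lac operator, the T7 gene 10 ribosome binding site, a short His-tag match (labelled as a fragment of a composite tag) and a thrombin cleavage site upstream of the unannotated gap of roughly 540 bp where PA1377 must lie. Downstream are the vector's C-terminal His-tag sequence and the T7 terminator. Whether the insert's stop codon excludes that downstream His tag is not stated, although the name and catalogue entry list only the N-terminal tag.

Transcription depends on T7 RNA polymerase, so expression requires a host strain that supplies that enzyme. The plasmid-borne lacI gene, with its own promoter, provides lac repressor that binds the operator and keeps the cassette off until IPTG or lactose is added. The thrombin site allows the His tag to be removed after metal-affinity purification. The plasmid is selected with kanamycin through the aph(3')-Ia gene and replicates from a pBR322/ColE1-type origin accompanied by the bom region and rop. The catalogue lists it as high copy, although rop normally restrains copy number. An f1 origin is also present, and the short tetracycline-resistance fragments are non-functional backbone remnants.
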