Features (pLannotate 1.2.2; 20 found; start..end, strand, type, name):
     64..141     -  promoter       lacI promoter: lacI
    149..428     -  CDS            TcR (fragment): tetracycline efflux protein; tet; confers resistance to tetracycline
    450..468     +  promoter       T7 promoter: promoter for bacteriophage T7 RNA polymerase
    469..493     +  protein_bind   lac operator: The lac repressor binds to the lac operator to inhibit transcription in E. coli. This inhibition can be relieved by adding lactose or isopropyl-β-D-thiogalactopyranoside (IPTG). lac repressor encoded by lacI
    508..530     +  RBS            RBS: efficient ribosome binding site from bacteriophage T7 gene 10 (Olins and Rangwala, 1989)
    549..565     +  CDS            capTEV™ (fragment): composite tag for in vivo biotinylation, TEV protease cleavage, and 6xHis tagging
    576..593     +  CDS            thrombin site: thrombin recognition and cleavage site
   1137..1154    +  CDS            9xHis (fragment): 9xHis affinity tag
   1164..1213    +  CDS            SET1 (fragment): solubility-enhancement tag derived from T7 phage gene 10B
   1221..1268    +  terminator     T7 terminator: transcription terminator for bacteriophage T7 RNA polymerase
   1305..1733    +  rep_origin     f1 ori (sequence partly withheld): f1 bacteriophage origin of replication; arrow indicates direction of (+) strand synthesis
   1786..1843    +  promoter       AmpR promoter (fragment): bla
   1852..2667    -  CDS            KanR: aminoglycoside phosphotransferase; aph(3')-Ia; confers resistance to kanamycin in bacteria or G418 (Geneticin®) in eukaryotes
   2789..3377    +  rep_origin     ori: high-copy-number ColE1/pMB1/pBR322/pUC origin of replication
   3563..3702    -  misc_feature   bom: basis of mobility region from pBR322
   3804..3995    -  CDS            rop: Rop protein, which maintains plasmids at low copy number; rop
   4012..4392    +  CDS            YPB1_ECOLX: Protein predicted: Swiss-Prot protein existence level 4. From Escherichia coli.
   4464..4755    -  CDS            TcR (fragment): tetracycline efflux protein; tet; confers resistance to tetracycline
   4770..4791    -  protein_bind   CAP binding site: CAP binding activates transcription in the presence of cAMP. E. coli catabolite activator protein
   4804..63      -  CDS            lacI (across the origin): lac repressor; lacI; The lac repressor binds to the lac operator to inhibit transcription in E. coli. This inhibition can be relieved by adding lactose or isopropyl-β-D-thiogalactopyranoside (IPTG).
>Addgene plasmid #220481 | pET28a_PA1377_Nterm_His | addgene full sequence | sequence record 434036 | Addgene NGS Result
GGAAACGGTCTGATAAGAGACACCGGCATACTCTGCGACATCGTATAACGTTACTGGTTTCACATTCACC
ACCCTGAATTGACTCTCTTCCGGGCGCTATCATGCCATACCGCGAAAGGTTTTGCGCCATTCGATGGTGT
CCGGGATCTCGACGCTCTCCCTTATGCGACTCCTGCATTAGGAAGCAGCCCAGTAGTAGGTTGAGGCCGT
TGAGCACCGCCGCCGCAAGGAATGGTGCATGCAAGGAGATGGCGCCCAACAGTCCCCCGGCCACGGGGCC
TGCCACCATACCCACGCCGAAACAAGCGCTCATGAGCCCGAAGTGGCGAGCCCGATCTTCCCCATCGGTG
ATGTCGGCGATATAGGCGCCAGCAACCGCACCTGTGGCGCCGGTGATGCCGGCCACGATGCGTCCGGCGT
AGAGGATCGAGATCTCGATCCCGCGAAATTAATACGACTCACTATAGGGGAATTGTGAGCGGATAACAAT
TCCCCTCTAGAAATAATTTTGTTTAACTTTAAGAAGGAGATATACCATGGGCAGCAGCCATCATCATCAT
CATCACAGCAGCGGCCTGGTGCCGCGCGGCAGCCATATGACCGCAGAAAGCCCGACCATTCGTCTGGAAC
GTTATAGCGAACGTCATGTTGAAGGTCTGACCGCACTGTATAATGATCCGGCAGTTGCACGTCAGGTTCT
GCAGATGCCGTATCAGAGCGTTGAACAGCGTCGTAAACGTCTGCATGATAGCGCAGATGATGATCGTCTG
CTGATTCTGGTTGCACTGCATCAGGGTGATGTTATTGGTAGCGCAAGCCTGGAACAGCATCCGCGTATTC
GTCGTAGCCATAGCGGTAGCATTGGTATGGGTGTTGCAGTTGCATGGCAAGGTAAAGGTGTTGGTAGCCG
TCTGCTGGGTGAACTGCTGGATATTGCAGATAATTGGATGAATCTGCGTCGTGTTGAACTGACCGTTTAT
ACCGATAATGCACCGGCACTGGCACTGTATCGTAAATTTGGTTTTGAAACCGAAGGTGAGATGCGTGATT
ATGCAGTTCGTGATGGTCGTTTTGTTGATGTTTATAGCATGGCACGTCTGCGTCGCGTGGAAGGTCGTGT
TGGTGAATAACTCGAGCACCACCACCACCACCACTGAGATCCGGCTGCTAACAAAGCCCGAAAGGAAGCT
GAGTTGGCTGCTGCCACCGCTGAGCAATAACTAGCATAACCCCTTGGGGCCTCTAAACGGGTCTTGAGGG
GTTTTTTGCTGAAAGGAGGAACTATATCCGGATTGGCGAATGGG
[124 nt withheld, positions 1305-1428]
C
[91 nt withheld, positions 1430-1520]
A
[49 nt withheld, positions 1522-1570]
CCTTTGACGTTGGAGTCCACGTTCTTT
[37 nt withheld, positions 1598-1634]
ACCCTATCTCGGTCTATTCTTTTGATTTATAAGGGATTTTGCCGATTTCGGCCTATTGGTTAAAAAATGA
GCTGATTTAACAAAAATTTAACGCGAATTTTAACAAAATATTAACGCTTACAATTTAGGTGGCACTTTTC
GGGGAAATGTGCGCGGAACCCCTATTTGTTTATTTTTCTAAATACATTCAAATATGTATCCGCTCATGAA
TTAATTCTTAGAAAAACTCATCGAGCATCAAATGAAACTGCAATTTATTCATATCAGGATTATCAATACC
ATATTTTTGAAAAAGCCGTTTCTGTAATGAAGGAGAAAACTCACCGAGGCAGTTCCATAGGATGGCAAGA
TCCTGGTATCGGTCTGCGATTCCGACTCGTCCAACATCAATACAACCTATTAATTTCCCCTCGTCAAAAA
TAAGGTTATCAAGTGAGAAATCACCATGAGTGACGACTGAATCCGGTGAGAATGGCAAAAGTTTATGCAT
TTCTTTCCAGACTTGTTCAACAGGCCAGCCATTACGCTCGTCATCAAAATCACTCGCATCAACCAAACCG
TTATTCATTCGTGATTGCGCCTGAGCGAGACGAAATACGCGATCGCTGTTAAAAGGACAATTACAAACAG
GAATCGAATGCAACCGGCGCAGGAACACTGCCAGCGCATCAACAATATTTTCACCTGAATCAGGATATTC
TTCTAATACCTGGAATGCTGTTTTCCCGGGGATCGCAGTGGTGAGTAACCATGCATCATCAGGAGTACGG
ATAAAATGCTTGATGGTCGGAAGAGGCATAAATTCCGTCAGCCAGTTTAGTCTGACCATCTCATCTGTAA
CATCATTGGCAACGCTACCTTTGCCATGTTTCAGAAACAACTCTGGCGCATCGGGCTTCCCATACAATCG
ATAGATTGTCGCACCTGATTGCCCGACATTATCGCGAGCCCATTTATACCCATATAAATCAGCATCCATG
TTGGAATTTAATCGCGGCCTAGAGCAAGACGTTTCCCGTTGAATATGGCTCATAACACCCCTTGTATTAC
TGTTTATGTAAGCAGACAGTTTTATTGTTCATGACCAAAATCCCTTAACGTGAGTTTTCGTTCCACTGAG
CGTCAGACCCCGTAGAAAAGATCAAAGGATCTTCTTGAGATCCTTTTTTTCTGCGCGTAATCTGCTGCTT
GCAAACAAAAAAACCACCGCTACCAGCGGTGGTTTGTTTGCCGGATCAAGAGCTACCAACTCTTTTTCCG
AAGGTAACTGGCTTCAGCAGAGCGCAGATACCAAATACTGTCCTTCTAGTGTAGCCGTAGTTAGGCCACC
ACTTCAAGAACTCTGTAGCACCGCCTACATACCTCGCTCTGCTAATCCTGTTACCAGTGGCTGCTGCCAG
TGGCGATAAGTCGTGTCTTACCGGGTTGGACTCAAGACGATAGTTACCGGATAAGGCGCAGCGGTCGGGC
TGAACGGGGGGTTCGTGCACACAGCCCAGCTTGGAGCGAACGACCTACACCGAACTGAGATACCTACAGC
GTGAGCTATGAGAAAGCGCCACGCTTCCCGAAGGGAGAAAGGCGGACAGGTATCCGGTAAGCGGCAGGGT
CGGAACAGGAGAGCGCACGAGGGAGCTTCCAGGGGGAAACGCCTGGTATCTTTATAGTCCTGTCGGGTTT
CGCCACCTCTGACTTGAGCGTCGATTTTTGTGATGCTCGTCAGGGGGGCGGAGCCTATGGAAAAACGCCA
GCAACGCGGCCTTTTTACGGTTCCTGGCCTTTTGCTGGCCTTTTGCTCACATGTTCTTTCCTGCGTTATC
CCCTGATTCTGTGGATAACCGTATTACCGCCTTTGAGTGAGCTGATACCGCTCGCCGCAGCCGAACGACC
GAGCGCAGCGAGTCAGTGAGCGAGGAAGCGGAAGAGCGCCTGATGCGGTATTTTCTCCTTACGCATCTGT
GCGGTATTTCACACCGCAATGGTGCACTCTCAGTACAATCTGCTCTGATGCCGCATAGTTAAGCCAGTAT
ACACTCCGCTATCGCTACGTGACTGGGTCATGGCTGCGCCCCGACACCCGCCAACACCCGCTGACGCGCC
CTGACGGGCTTGTCTGCTCCCGGCATCCGCTTACAGACAAGCTGTGACCGTCTCCGGGAGCTGCATGTGT
CAGAGGTTTTCACCGTCATCACCGAAACGCGCGAGGCAGCTGCGGTAAAGCTCATCAGCGTGGTCGTGAA
GCGATTCACAGATGTCTGCCTGTTCATCCGCGTCCAGCTCGTTGAGTTTCTCCAGAAGCGTTAATGTCTG
GCTTCTGATAAAGCGGGCCATGTTAAGGGCGGTTTTTTCCTGTTTGGTCACTGATGCCTCCGTGTAAGGG
GGATTTCTGTTCATGGGGGTAATGATACCGATGAAACGAGAGAGGATGCTCACGATACGGGTTACTGATG
ATGAACATGCCCGGTTACTGGAACGTTGTGAGGGTAAACAACTGGCGGTATGGATGCGGCGGGACCAGAG
AAAAATCACTCAGGGTCAATGCCAGCGCTTCGTTAATACAGATGTAGGTGTTCCACAGGGTAGCCAGCAG
CATCCTGCGATGCAGATCCGGAACATAATGGTGCAGGGCGCTGACTTCCGCGTTTCCAGACTTTACGAAA
CACGGAAACCGAAGACCATTCATGTTGTTGCTCAGGTCGCAGACGTTTTGCAGCAGCAGTCGCTTCACGT
TCGCTCGCGTATCGGTGATTCATTCTGCTAACCAGTAAGGCAACCCCGCCAGCCTAGCCGGGTCCTCAAC
GACAGGAGCACGATCATGCGCACCCGTGGGGCCGCCATGCCGGCGATAATGGCCTGCTTCTCGCCGAAAC
GTTTGGTGGCGGGACCAGTGACGAAGGCTTGAGCGAGGGCGTGCAAGATTCCGAATACCGCAAGCGACAG
GCCGATCATCGTCGCGCTCCAGCGAAAGCGGTCCTCGCCGAAAATGACCCAGAGCGCTGCCGGCACCTGT
CCTACGAGTTGCATGATAAAGAAGACAGTCATAAGTGCGGCGACGATAGTCATGCCCCGCGCCCACCGGA
AGGAGCTGACTGGGTTGAAGGCTCTCAAGGGCATCGGTCGAGATCCCGGTGCCTAATGAGTGAGCTAACT
TACATTAATTGCGTTGCGCTCACTGCCCGCTTTCCAGTCGGGAAACCTGTCGTGCCAGCTGCATTAATGA
ATCGGCCAACGCGCGGGGAGAGGCGGTTTGCGTATTGGGCGCCAGGGTGGTTTTTCTTTTCACCAGTGAG
ACGGGCAACAGCTGATTGCCCTTCACCGCCTGGCCCTGAGAGAGTTGCAGCAAGCGGTCCACGCTGGTTT
GCCCCAGCAGGCGAAAATCCTGTTTGATGGTGGTTAACGGCGGGATATAACATGAGCTGTCTTCGGTATC
GTCGTATCCCACTACCGAGATATCCGCACCAACGCGCAGCCCGGACTCGGTAATGGCGCGCATTGCGCCC
AGCGCCATCTGATCGTTGGCAACCAGCATCGCAGTGGGAACGATGCCCTCATTCAGCATTTGCATGGTTT
GTTGAAAACCGGACATGGCACTCCAGTCGCCTTCCCGTTCCGCTATCGGCTGAATTTGATTGCGAGTGAG
ATATTTATGCCAGCCAGCCAGACGCAGACGCGCCGAGACAGAACTTAATGGGCCCGCTAACAGCGCGATT
TGCTGGTGACCCAATGCGACCAGATGCTCCACGCCCAGTCGCGTACCGTCTTCATGGGAGAAAATAATAC
TGTTGATGGGTGTCTGGTCAGAGACATCAAGAAATAACGCCGGAACATTAGTGCAGGCAGCTTCCACAGC
AATGGCATCCTGGTCATCCAGCGGATAGTTAATGATCAGCCCACTGACGCGTTGCGCGAGAAGATTGTGC
ACCGCCGCTTTACAGGCTTCGACGCCGCTTCGTTCTACCATCGACACCACCACGCTGGCACCCAGTTGAT
CGGCGCGAGATTTAATCGCCGCGACAATTTGCGACGGCGCGTGCAGGGCCAGACTGGAGGTGGCAACGCC
AATCAGCAACGACTGTTTGCCCGCCAGTTGTTGTGCCACGCGGTTGGGAATGTAATTCAGCTCCGCCATC
GCCGCTTCCACTTTTTCCCGCGTTTTCGCAGAAACGTGGCTGGCCTGGTTCACCACGCG
